Addgene plasmid #42282: pRK5-mWnt7a
Depositing lab: Chris Garcia & Jeremy Nathans. Depositing organization: Johns Hopkins University and School of Medicine. Publication: Frizzled 2 and frizzled 7 function redundantly in convergent extension and closure of the ventricular septum and palate: evidence for a network of interacting genes. Yu H, Ye X, Guo N, Nathans J. Development. 2012 Dec 1;139(23):4383-94. doi: 10.1242/dev.083352. Epub 2012 Oct 24. PubMed 23095888.
Backbone
  Vector backbone: pRK5
  Vector type: Mammalian Expression
Growth in bacteria
  Bacterial resistance: Ampicillin, 100 μg/mL
  Growth temperature: 37°C
  Growth strain: DH5alpha
  Copy number: Unknown
Gene/Insert
  Gene/Insert name: Wnt7a
  Species: M. musculus (mouse)
  Entrez Gene: Wnt7a (a.k.a. AI849442, Wnt-, Wnt-7a, px, tw)
  Cloning method: Unknown
  Sequencing primers: 5′ SP6; 3′ SV40pA-R
Terms and licenses: Academic/Nonprofit Terms; Industry Terms: Not Available to Industry
How to cite: pRK5-mWnt7a was a gift from Chris Garcia & Jeremy Nathans (Addgene plasmid # 42282 ; http://n2t.net/addgene:42282 ; RRID:Addgene_42282)
