[The description below was written by a language model from this plasmid's Addgene catalogue record.]
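Description:
pRK5-mWnt7a is a mammalian expression plasmid carrying the mouse Wnt7a coding sequence in the pRK5 backbone. It is propagated in E. coli under ampicillin selection. The record lists the copy number as unknown and gives no feature table, so the origin of replication and the exact layout of regulatory elements are not documented here. The promoter driving the insert is also not stated. pRK5 vectors are generally known as CMV promoter-based plasmids for transient expression in cultured mammalian cells. The listed sequencing primers, an SP6 primer at the 5′ end and a reverse primer in the SV40 polyadenylation signal at the 3′ end, suggest the insert lies between an SP6 promoter site and an SV40 polyA region, which is consistent with that design. No epitope tags, fusion partners, reporters or mammalian selection markers are recorded, and the cloning method is given as unknown.

Wnt7a encodes a secreted, lipid-modified signalling glycoprotein of the Wnt family that acts through Frizzled receptors. The associated publication concerns the redundant roles of Frizzled 2 and Frizzled 7 in convergent extension and in closure of the ventricular septum and palate, within a network of interacting genes. The record does not describe how this particular plasmid was used in that work. A construct of this type is typically transfected into mammalian cell lines to produce a specific Wnt ligand, for example to test ligand–receptor combinations in signalling assays. The plasmid is available to academic and nonprofit users only.
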