>Addgene plasmid #42282 | pRK5-mWnt7a | addgene partial sequence | sequence record 61351 | SV40pA-R 5'-GAAATTTGTGATGCTATTGC-3'
GTTGGGCCATGGCGGCCAAGCTCGGGCCCCCCCTCGAGGTCGACTCACTTGCACGTATACATCTCCGTGC
GCTCGCTGCACGTGTTACACTTGACGTAGCAGCACCAGTGGAATTTGCAGTTGCACTGCCACACCCGGGC
GTACTGGTGTGTGTTGTAGCCACGGCCACAGCACATGAGGTCACAGCCACTGGCCTGAGGGGCTGTCTTA
TTGCAGGCTCGGCCCTGGGTACCCACGCTGCCTGTCACTGGGTCCTCTTCACAGTAATTGGGTGACTTCT
CGATATACACCAGGTCAGTGTCCATGGGCTTGCGGTAGGACAGGGGCTTCTTGATCTTCAGAAAGGTGGG
CCGCTTGTTTCGACTGGCACGCACAGGCTCCACGTGGACGGCCTCGTTGTATTTGTCCTTGAGCACGTAG
CCTAGCTCTCGGAACTGTGGCAGTGTGGTCCAGCACGTCTTAGTGGTACAGGAGCCTGACACACCATGGC
ACTTACACTCCAGCTTCATGTTCTCCTCCAGGATCTTCCGACCCGCCTCGTTATTGTGTAAGTTCATGAG
CGTCCGGGCATTCTGCTTGATCTCCCGGGCATCCACGAAGACCTTGGCGAAGCCGATGCCGTAGCGGATG
TCGGCAGAGCAGCCACCCCACTTCCAGCCCTCGTCCCGGTGGTACTGGCCTTGCTTCTCCTTGTCGCAGC
CACAGTCGCTCAGGTTGCCCTGGGTGCAGGCAGCAGTGATGGCATGGGCCACGCCCGCAGCGATAATCGC
ATAGGTGAAGGCAGC
